>Addgene plasmid #120900 | pHH04_32_sRNA-A_Sp_coD | addgene full sequence | sequence record 237926 | Addgene NGS Result
CCAATTATTGAACACCCTTCGGGGTGTTTTTTTGTTTCTGGTCTCCCGCGACTTTATTTAACAGCGGCAT
GGCCAGGGAACCGATGCGTCAATCGCACCACACAATGTTTGACCTGATGAGTCCGTGAGGACGAAACGAG
CTAGCTCGTCGTCAAAGTTTGTTATATTTGTAGAAATATTTTATTCGCCCCCGGAAGATCATTCCGGGGG
CTTTTTTATTCGTTCGGCTGCGGCGAGCGGTATCAGCTCACTCAAAGGCGGTAATACGGTTATCCACAGA
ATCAGGGGATAACGCAGGAAAGAACATGTGAGCAAAAGGCCAGCAAAAGGCCAGGAACCGTAAAAAGGCC
GCCCTCGAGGAGCGCCTCAGCGCGCCGTAGCGTCGATAAAAATTACGGGCTGGGGCGAAACTACCATCTG
TTCGAAAAGGTCCGTAAATGGGCCTACAGAGCGATTCGTCAGGGCTGGCCTGTATTCTCACAATGGCTTG
ATGCCGTTATCCAGCGTGTCGAAATGTACAACGCTTCGCTTCCCGTTCCGCTTTCTCCGGCTGAATGTCG
GGCTATTGGCAAGAGCATTGCGAAATATACACACAGGAAATTCTCACCAGAGGGATTTTCCGCTGTACAG
GCCGCTCGCGGTCGCAAGGGCGGAACTAAATCTAAGCGCGCAGCAGTTCCTACATCAGCACGTTCGCTGA
AACCGTGGGAGGCATTAGGCATCAGTCGAGCGACGTACTACCGAAAATTAAAATGTGACCCAGACCTCGC
AAAATGAGACCAGATAAGCCTTATCAGATAACAGCGCCCTTTTGGCGTCTTTTTGAGCACCTAGGTGTAA
AACACGGCAGTCTTAAGCTCGGGCCCTCTTTTCTACGGGGTCTGACGCTCAGTGGAACGAAAACTCACGT
TAAGGGATTTTGGTCATGAGTGAAGACGAAAGGGCCTCGTGATACGCCTATTTTTATAGGTTAATGTCAT
GATAATAATGGTTTCTTAGACGTCGGAATTGCCAGCTGGGGCGCCCTCTGGTAAGGTTGGGAAGCCCTGC
AAAGTAAACTGGATGGCTTTCTTGCCGCCAAGGATCTGATGGCGCAGGGGATCAAGATCTGATCAAGAGA
CAGGATGAGGATCGTTTCGCATGCGCTCACGCAACTGGTCCAGAACCTTGACCGAACGCAGCGGTGGTAA
CGGCGCAGTGGCGGTTTTCATGGCTTGTTATGACTGTTTTTTTGGGGTACAGTCTATGCCTCGGGCATCC
AAGCAGCAAGCGCGTTACGCCGTGGGTCGATGTTTGATGTTATGGAGCAGCAACGATGTTACGCAGCAGG
GCAGTCGCCCTAAAACAAAGTTAAACATTATGAGGGAAGCGGTGATCGCCGAAGTATCGACTCAACTATC
AGAGGTAGTTGGCGTCATCGAGCGCCATCTCGAACCGACGTTGCTGGCCGTACATTTGTACGGCTCCGCA
GTGGATGGCGGCCTGAAGCCACACAGTGATATTGATTTGCTGGTTACGGTGACCGTAAGGCTTGATGAAA
CAACGCGGCGAGCTTTGATCAACGACCTTTTGGAAACTTCGGCTTCCCCTGGAGAGAGCGAGATTCTCCG
CGCTGTAGAAGTCACCATTGTTGTGCACGACGACATCATTCCGTGGCGTTATCCAGCTAAGCGCGAACTG
CAATTTGGAGAATGGCAGCGCAATGACATTCTTGCAGGTATCTTCGAGCCAGCCACGATCGACATTGATC
TGGCTATCTTGCTGACAAAAGCAAGAGAACATAGCGTTGCCTTGGTAGGTCCAGCGGCGGAGGAACTCTT
TGATCCGGTTCCTGAACAGGATCTATTTGAGGCGCTAAATGAAACCTTAACGCTATGGAACTCGCCGCCC
GACTGGGCTGGCGATGAGCGAAATGTAGTGCTTACGTTGTCCCGCATTTGGTACAGCGCAGTAACCGGCA
AAATCGCGCCGAAGGATGTCGCTGCCGACTGGGCAATGGAGCGCCTGCCGGCCCAGTATCAGCCCGTCAT
ACTTGAAGCTAGACAGGCTTATCTTGGACAAGAAGAAGATCGCTTGGCCTCGCGCGCAGATCAGTTGGAA
GAATTTGTCCACTACGTGAAAGGCGAGATCACCAAGGTAGTCGGCAAATAAGCGGGACTCTGGGGTTCGA
GAGCTCGCTTGGACTCCTGTTGATAGATCCAGTAATGACCTCAGAACTCCATCTGGATTTGTTCAGAACG
CTCGGTTGCCGCCGGGCGTTTTTTATTGGTGAGAATCCAAGCACTAG
Features (pLannotate 1.2.2; 6 found; start..end, strand, type, name):
    114..137     +  misc_RNA       sTRSV HHRz (fragment): hammerhead ribozyme from the tobacco ringspot virus satellite RNA (Khvorova et al., 2003)
    990..1109    +  CDS            tnpA (fragment): TN5P_ECOLX - Also known as tnp. Experimental evidence at protein level: Swiss-Prot protein existence level 1. Mediates transposition of transposon Tn5 by a 'cut and paste' mechanism. First, the monomeric transposase binds the 19 bp inverted DNA repeats flanking the transposon. Then, dimerization of the DNA- bound transposase creates a synaptic DNA complex. After nicking of the first DNA strand, excision of the transposon proceeds through a series of intermediates. The transposase then mediates the insertion of the transposon at a new site by strand transfer. The activity of the wild- type tran
   1137..1211    -  CDS            int (fragment): INT2_ECOLX - Protein inferred from homology: Swiss-Prot protein existence level 3. Putative integrase believed to be involved in the insertion of antibiotic resistance genes into plasmids and transposons. From Escherichia coli.
   1297..1353    +  CDS            GmR (fragment): gentamycin acetyltransferase; aacC1; confers resistance to gentamycin
   1360..2151    +  CDS            SmR: aminoglycoside adenylyltransferase (Murphy, 1985); aadA; confers resistance to spectinomycin and streptomycin
   2182..2276    +  terminator     lambda t0 terminator: transcription terminator from phage lambda
