[The description below was written by a language model from this plasmid's Addgene catalogue record and pLannotate feature annotations shown in this document.]
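Description:
pHH04_32_sRNA-A_Sp_coD is a small (about 2.3 kb) bacterial expression and synthetic biology plasmid built on a ColE2-type backbone. It is propagated in E. coli under spectinomycin selection. Its copy number is recorded as unknown, and the automated annotation does not mark the replication origin, so the details of the replicon cannot be read from the feature table. Selection comes from a complete aadA (SmR) gene, which encodes an aminoglycoside adenylyltransferase conferring resistance to spectinomycin and streptomycin. A phage lambda t0 transcription terminator follows it. The short tnpA, integrase and gentamicin acetyltransferase fragments annotated just upstream of aadA are partial matches. They are most likely remnants of the transposon/integron context from which the resistance cassette was taken, not functional genes.

The payload has two small parts: a 60 bp pECF32 promoter (the -60 to -1 region of Pecf32_1122) and a 113 bp small regulatory RNA called sRNA-A. Promoters of this class are recognised by a cognate extracytoplasmic-function sigma factor, here presumably ECF32. That factor is not encoded on this plasmid, so sRNA-A would be transcribed only when it is supplied from another component. A short fragment matching the sTRSV hammerhead ribozyme is annotated near the start of the sequence, in the region where the insert probably lies, though the table does not annotate the promoter or the sRNA themselves. The record does not name the target of sRNA-A.

The stated purpose is to serve as one component plasmid of a regulated genetic device. The associated work concerns a quasi-integral feedback controller that lets genetic modules adapt to changing ribosome demand.
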