Addgene plasmid #120900: pHH04_32_sRNA-A_Sp_coD
Purpose: the component plasmid of a regulated device
Depositing lab: Domitilla Del Vecchio. Depositing organization: Massachusetts Institute of Technology. Publication: A quasi-integral controller for adaptation of genetic modules to variable ribosome demand. Huang HH, Qian Y, Del Vecchio D. Nat Commun. 2018 Dec 21;9(1):5415. doi: 10.1038/s41467-018-07899-z. PubMed 30575748.
Backbone
  Vector backbone: ColE2 plasmid
  Vector type: Bacterial Expression, Synthetic Biology
Growth in bacteria
  Bacterial resistance: Spectinomycin, 50 μg/mL
  Growth temperature: 30°C
  Growth strain: DH5alpha
  Copy number: Unknown
Gene/Insert 1
  Gene/Insert name: pECF32 promoter [i.e., Pecf32_1122 (-60 to -1)]
  Insert size (bp): 60
Gene/Insert 2
  Gene/Insert name: sRNA-A
  Insert size (bp): 113
Terms and licenses: Academic/Nonprofit Terms; Industry Terms: Not Available to Industry
How to cite: pHH04_32_sRNA-A_Sp_coD was a gift from Domitilla Del Vecchio (Addgene plasmid # 120900 ; http://n2t.net/addgene:120900 ; RRID:Addgene_120900)
